Addgene plasmid #196781: pGG-PIP43
Purpose: Contains WRKY53 promoter
Depositing lab: Marc Somssich. Depositing organization: University of Melbourne. Publication: Resolving spatially distinct phytohormone response zones in Arabidopsis thaliana roots colonized by Fusarium oxysporum. Calabria J, Wang L, Rast-Somssich MI, Chen HW, Watt M, Persson S, Andersen TG, Idnurm A, Somssich M. J Exp Bot. 2025 Jan 17:erae516. doi: 10.1093/jxb/erae516. PubMed 39823275.
Backbone
  Vector backbone: pGGA000
  Total vector size (bp): 5201
  Vector type: GreenGate (GG) Entry Vector
Growth in bacteria
  Bacterial resistance: Ampicillin, 100 μg/mL
  Growth temperature: 37°C
  Growth strain: DH5alpha
  Copy number: High Copy
Gene/Insert
  Gene/Insert name: WRKY DNA-BINDING PROTEIN 53 (alt names: WRKY53; AT2G38470)
  Species: A. thaliana (mustard weed)
  Insert size (bp): 2515
  Entrez Gene: WRKY53 (a.k.a. AT4G23810, ATWRKY53, T32A16.2)
Terms and licenses: Academic/Nonprofit Terms; Industry Terms: Not Available to Industry
Depositor comments: Please visit https://doi.org/10.1101/2022.12.20.521292 for bioRxiv preprint.
How to cite: pGG-PIP43 was a gift from Marc Somssich (Addgene plasmid # 196781 ; http://n2t.net/addgene:196781 ; RRID:Addgene_196781)
