[The description below was written by a language model from this plasmid's Addgene catalogue record and pLannotate feature annotations shown in this document.]
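Description:
pGG-PIP43 is a GreenGate entry vector built on the pGGA000 backbone, the module class that in the GreenGate Golden Gate cloning system holds the promoter element for assembly into plant expression constructs. It is a small bacterial cloning plasmid (catalogued at about 5.2 kb; the sequenced record is 5,184 nt) propagated in E. coli at high copy from a ColE1/pUC-type origin and selected with ampicillin through the bla β-lactamase gene under its native promoter. The remaining annotated backbone features are typical remnants of a pUC/pGEM-style cloning vector: a CAP binding site, lac promoter and lac operator, fragments of lacI, lacZα, rop and the bom region, and SP6 and T7 phage promoters that flank the insert position.

The payload is a roughly 2.5 kb Arabidopsis thaliana fragment described as the promoter of WRKY DNA-BINDING PROTEIN 53 (WRKY53). It is not annotated in the feature table, but the unannotated span of about 2.5 kb between the SP6 and T7 promoters matches the stated insert size. The record is inconsistent about the locus: the alternative names give AT2G38470, while the linked gene entry for WRKY53 gives AT4G23810, so the identity should be checked against the sequence. The plasmid carries no reporter, coding sequence or plant selection marker of its own. It serves as a promoter donor to be combined with other GreenGate modules, such as a reporter, terminator and resistance cassette, in a plant destination vector. The associated study examined spatially distinct phytohormone response zones in Arabidopsis roots colonised by Fusarium oxysporum, suggesting its use in building transcriptional reporter lines for that work, though the record itself states only that the plasmid contains the WRKY53 promoter.
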