Features (pLannotate 1.2.2; 12 found; start..end, strand, type, name):
     96..200     +  promoter       AmpR promoter: bla
    201..1061    +  CDS            AmpR: β-lactamase; bla; confers resistance to ampicillin, carbenicillin, and related antibiotics
   1232..1820    +  rep_origin     ori: high-copy-number ColE1/pMB1/pBR322/pUC origin of replication
   2003..2095    +  CDS            lacI (fragment): lac repressor; lacI; The lac repressor binds to the lac operator to inhibit transcription in E. coli. This inhibition can be relieved by adding lactose or isopropyl-β-D-thiogalactopyranoside (IPTG).
   2108..2129    +  protein_bind   CAP binding site: CAP binding activates transcription in the presence of cAMP. E. coli catabolite activator protein
   2144..2174    +  promoter       lac promoter: promoter for the E. coli lac operon
   2182..2198    +  protein_bind   lac operator: The lac repressor binds to the lac operator to inhibit transcription in E. coli. This inhibition can be relieved by adding lactose or isopropyl-β-D-thiogalactopyranoside (IPTG). lac repressor encoded by lacI
   2212..2230    +  promoter       SP6 promoter: promoter for bacteriophage SP6 RNA polymerase
   4771..4789    -  promoter       T7 promoter: promoter for bacteriophage T7 RNA polymerase
   4791..4943    +  CDS            lacZα (fragment): LacZα fragment of β-galactosidase; lacZ fragment
   4949..5048    -  misc_feature   bom (fragment): basis of mobility region from pBR322
   5150..1       -  CDS            rop (fragment) (across the origin): Rop protein, which maintains plasmids at low copy number; rop
>Addgene plasmid #196781 | pGG-PIP43 | addgene full sequence | sequence record 396346 | Addgene NGS Result
GACGAAAGGGCCTCGTGATACGCCTATTTTTATAGGTTAATGTCATGATAATAATGGTTTCTTAGACGTC
AGGTGGCACTTTTCGGGGAAATGTGCGCGGAACCCCTATTTGTTTATTTTTCTAAATACATTCAAATATG
TATCCGCTCATGAGACAATAACCCTGATAAATGCTTCAATAATATTGAAAAAGGAAGAGTATGAGTATTC
AACATTTCCGTGTCGCCCTTATTCCCTTTTTTGCGGCATTTTGCCTTCCTGTTTTTGCTCACCCAGAAAC
GCTGGTGAAAGTAAAAGATGCTGAAGATCAGTTGGGTGCACGAGTGGGTTACATCGAACTGGATCTCAAC
AGCGGTAAGATCCTTGAGAGTTTTCGCCCCGAAGAACGTTTTCCAATGATGAGCACTTTTAAAGTTCTGC
TATGTGGCGCGGTATTATCCCGTATTGACGCCGGGCAAGAGCAACTCGGTCGCCGCATACACTATTCTCA
GAATGACTTGGTTGAGTACTCACCAGTCACAGAAAAGCATCTTACGGATGGCATGACAGTAAGAGAATTA
TGCAGTGCTGCCATAACCATGAGTGATAACACTGCGGCCAACTTACTTCTGACAACGATCGGAGGACCGA
AGGAGCTAACCGCTTTTTTGCACAACATGGGGGATCATGTAACTCGCCTTGATCGTTGGGAACCGGAGCT
GAATGAAGCCATACCAAACGACGAGCGTGACACCACGATGCCTGTAGCAATGGCAACAACGTTGCGCAAA
CTATTAACTGGCGAACTACTTACTCTAGCTTCCCGGCAACAATTAATAGACTGGATGGAGGCGGATAAAG
TTGCAGGACCACTTCTGCGCTCGGCCCTTCCGGCTGGCTGGTTTATTGCTGATAAATCTGGAGCCGGTGA
GCGTGGCTCTCGAGGTATCATTGCAGCACTGGGGCCAGATGGTAAGCCCTCCCGTATCGTAGTTATCTAC
ACGACGGGGAGTCAGGCAACTATGGATGAACGAAATAGACAGATCGCTGAGATAGGTGCCTCACTGATTA
AGCATTGGTAACTGTCAGACCAAGTTTACTCATATATACTTTAGATTGATTTAAAACTTCATTTTTAATT
TAAAAGGATCTAGGTGAAGATCCTTTTTGATAATCTCATGACCAAAATCCCTTAACGTGAGTTTTCGTTC
CACTGAGCGTCAGACCCCGTAGAAAAGATCAAAGGATCTTCTTGAGATCCTTTTTTTCTGCGCGTAATCT
GCTGCTTGCAAACAAAAAAACCACCGCTACCAGCGGTGGTTTGTTTGCCGGATCAAGAGCTACCAACTCT
TTTTCCGAAGGTAACTGGCTTCAGCAGAGCGCAGATACCAAATACTGTTCTTCTAGTGTAGCCGTAGTTA
GGCCACCACTTCAAGAACTCTGTAGCACCGCCTACATACCTCGCTCTGCTAATCCTGTTACCAGTGGCTG
CTGCCAGTGGCGATAAGTCGTGTCTTACCGGGTTGGACTCAAGACGATAGTTACCGGATAAGGCGCAGCG
GTCGGGCTGAACGGGGGGTTCGTGCACACAGCCCAGCTTGGAGCGAACGACCTACACCGAACTGAGATAC
CTACAGCGTGAGCTATGAGAAAGCGCCACGCTTCCCGAAGGGAGAAAGGCGGACAGGTATCCGGTAAGCG
GCAGGGTCGGAACAGGAGAGCGCACGAGGGAGCTTCCAGGGGGAAACGCCTGGTATCTTTATAGTCCTGT
CGGGTTTCGCCACCTCTGACTTGAGCGTCGATTTTTGTGATGCTCGTCAGGGGGGCGGAGCCTATGGAAA
AACGCCAGCAACGCGGCCTTTTTACGGTTCCTGGCCTTTTGCTGGCCTTTTGCTCACATGTTCTTTCCTG
CGTTATCCCCTGATTCTGTGGATAACCGTATTACCGCCTTTGAGTGAGCTGATACCGCTCGCCGCAGCCG
AACGACCGAGCGCAGCGAGTCAGTGAGCGAGGAAGCGGAAGAGCGCCCAATACGCAAACCGCCTCTCCCC
GCGCGTTGGCCGATTCATTAATGCAGCTGGCACGACAGGTTTCCCGACTGGAAAGCGGGCAGTGAGCGCA
ACGCAATTAATGTGAGTTAGCTCACTCATTAGGCACCCCAGGCTTTACACTTTATGCTTCCGGCTCGTAT
GTTGTGTGGAATTGTGAGCGGATAACAATTTCACACGAGCTATTTAGGTGACACTATAGAAGTGAAGCTT
GGTCTCAACCTATCTTGTGAGCTGATTCAAAGATTTCAAGAGTTATGTTTTGGATGCAAATATGTCAAAT
TACATAATTTCAGCTGATTCTATGAAGTGTAAATACAAATTTAGGGTGCAAAGTGCCAAGATTCATTTTA
TAAGGATGAATGATGAATGAGATCCAAATAATAATAATAATACAATGAATGAATGACGCAAAAGAGAGTG
ACGCCATTATAAAAATTAAAATATCATTTGGAGTACTAAAACTAGAAAACAAAAAAGAATGATAAAAGGG
AAAATCCACGCGGAGAGAGGTTTGAAATGTCTTCGGTCCAATCCTGTCCTTTTGAATATTGATTTTCTTT
TTGATTTTTCTTGCTTTTTATTAATCAACAAATCTGTTTTTTGGAATTACGTTTTTTCTACGTTGAAGTG
ATTTTTTTTCCTTTTGTAAAAGGCCTACGTTGAAGTAAAATTACATAAATAAATGTATGTTATGAATATC
GACCCAAAAAACAAATTATTTCTACACTATACTTTGCGCAAATCAAATCTATCGAAAACGATTTTGGTAA
TCCCATTCCCATGAGTGAGTTTTGACCCAAAACAAATTTAAAAAAGTAACCATTTCATTAGTAAAACGGT
AAATATGGTTCATAAACCTTTTAGTGGTTATTGGTCCTGTACACTACACTCGTGTGTGTCAACTTCAGCT
ATGAGATTTTTGCTGTAACTTTTTGGATAACGGTTCAATTATTACAAAGGTTATTTCTTACGTATGAGAG
GTCCAAATTACAATTGAATAATATTTGATGACATACAAAGTTAAAAAGGATTAATCATAAGAAATGAATG
TTGGAATGGAATGCATCTATCGATCTGACTACTTTAGATAGCTTGATGTTGGACTTAGTCAGCAAAGACC
TTATCATACTCTTGTTGTATTGTATATATCGTATCACACAGTGACTGGTTTTTTCTACTTTTCTCTTTGG
AACATATCAATCATTATGTATAAATAAATTTTGTCCAAATTAATGGCCATTTGTCTCAACCATAAATAAA
TATTTATTCACACACCTATATGACTATTTGAGATAATTCCATGGTGACTTGGTCAGCAAAAACCTTGTCA
TACTCTTGGTGTATTATCACATAACTTTGTAGATTATATTCTTATGGAACATATCATATATATTTGTCCA
AATTAAACCCATTTGTATTATTTTCCCCTCTCGAGTTTAATATTTCTTATTTAGAAACAGTTAACAACTT
GACATAGCTCACATAATCACTCACAGACTATATATGTATAAGCAACTACCATTTTAAATATTATTTAGTT
ATATTGTTAGACTGCAACTATTATTTATTTTCTTTGCCAAACAAATTTATATTTTTTCATGTTAATACAA
TATTATATCTTGAACAAATGTATGCTTAAATATATTGACACAAAACAAAAACATATAGGGGTTTTTAGGA
AGAAATTTTGTACAGATTAATTAATCCTCATCAGATTTTTATTTTATATCTTATTTTTAGAAGTGTATGA
TTTTAAAACTAGAACAATCAAATCTTAGTAAATTTCATTCAACATAATTTTTATGTTATTGCTAATCTAT
TGAATGTTAATAAGAATTGTATTATACCAAATTACCAATATGTGTTTTGATACTTGTACTTAAAACAGAA
TGTGGAATATCCTTTCCCTTATTAATGATATTAAACATCATTACAATTCATAGTTATAGCAATGAAATAT
TATCCATAGAAAGGTTGTTGCATAATGCATACTAGTAAAGCATCAACCAACATATTTTGAAAATATTCTT
AATCAAATAAAAAACATATATTGGAAATTCTTTAACAGTAGAAAAAAACATATAATAATAGAGAATCTTA
ATCACATGTACAAAGTCGTAGTTTTGAAAGTGTACATTGAAAGAGACAGTTGTATAACCCTTTGTTGTCT
AATTATATAATTAACCCACTATAGTTAAATAAATGATAAACTTGGTTACAACTACATTAACAAAATTGAA
ATGTTGAATTGGTCAGCCTTTGACCTTATACTCTTTCACTACCACCACCCCACTTATCAATTACACTCTG
GCCCTATACTTCCTTATACCAAAGACTTTTCTTCAATTTGAAAGTTTTGTCTCTCTTTTAAAAAGAAATA
AAATAATTATTTATGGTTTGGTCATTTGGTCAAATTTTCAAACACTGAAAATCCAATGCCTTTATATACC
AAACCAACACTCATCCATTTTTATCACCAATCCTATAACACTCTCATTCTCATCATATCATTCTTCAATC
TATATAACCCATTCTTAATTATACTCAACACACATTATATTTTTCTGATCATATCATTCTTTCAGTCCAT
CTATATAACCAATTCTTGATTTATACTTAAAACACACATTATACATCTTTCTCATCATAGTTTGTATCAA
TTTCCTAGAGTAAACTACCTAAAGGAAAAAAAAAATCTATTTTGGGAATCATATACTAAAACATGAGACC
GAATTCTCGCCCTATAGTGAGTCGTATTACCTGGCCGTCGTTTTACAACGTCGTGACTGGGAAAACCCTG
GCGTTACCCAACTTAATCGCCTTGCAGCACATCCCCCTTTCGCCAGCTGGCGTAATAGCGAAGAGGCCCG
CACCGATCGCCCTTCCCAACAGTTGCGCAGCCTGAATGGCGAATGGCGCCTGATGCGGTATTTTCTCCTT
ACGCATCTGTGCGGTATTTCACACCGCATATGGTGCACTCTCAGTACAATCTGCTCTGATGCCGCATAGT
TAAGCCAGCCCCGACACCCGCCAACACCCGCTGACGCGCCCTGACGGGCTTGTCTGCTCCCGGCATCCGC
TTACAGACAAGCTGTGACCGTCTCCGGGAGCTGCATGTGTCAGAGGTTTTCACCGTCATCACCGAAACGC
GCGA
